>Addgene plasmid #73481 | pCAGGS-N2c(G) | depositor partial sequence | sequence record 136172 | pCaggs backbone
GTCGACATTGATTATTGACTAGTTATTAATAGTAATCAATTACGGGGTCATTAGTTCATAGCCCATATAT
GGAGTTCCGCGTTACATAACTTACGGTAAATGGCCCGCCTGGCTGACCGCCCAACGACCCCCGCCCATTG
ACGTCAATAATGACGTATGTTCCCATAGTAACGCCAATAGGGACTTTCCATTGACGTCAATGGGTGGACT
ATTTACGGTAAACTGCCCACTTGGCAGTACATCAAGTGTATCATATGCCAAGTACGCCCCCTATTGACGT
CAATGACGGTAAATGGCCCGCCTGGCATTATGCCCAGTACATGACCTTATGGGACTTTCCTACTTGGCAG
TACATCTACGTATTAGTCATCGCTATTACCATGGGTCGAGGTGAGCCCCACGTTCTGCTTCACTCTCCCC
ATCTCCCCCCCCTCCCCACCCCCAATTTTGTATTTATTTATTTTTTAATTATTTTGTGCAGCGATGGGGG
CGGGGGGGGGGGGGGCGCGCGCCAGGCGGGGCGGGGCGGGGCGAGGGGCGGGGCGGGGCGAGGCGGAGAG
GTGCGGCGGCAGCCAATCAGAGCGGCGCGCTCCGAAAGTTTCCTTTTATGGCGAGGCGGCGGCGGCGGCG
GCCCTATAAAAAGCGAAGCGCGCGGCGGGCGGGAGTCGCTGCGTTGCCTTCGCCCCGTGCCCCGCTCCGC
GCCGCCTCGCGCCGCCCGCCCCGGCTCTGACTGACCGCGTTACTCCCACAGGTGAGCGGGCGGGACGGCC
CTTCTCCTCCGGGCTGTAATTAGCGCTTGGTTTAATGACGGCTCGTTTCTTTTCTGTGGCTGCGTGAAAG
CCTTAAAGGGCTCCGGGAGGGCCCTTTGTGCGGGGGGGAGCGGCTCGGGGGGTGCGTGCGTGTGTGTGTG
CGTGGGGAGCGCCGCGTGCGGCCCGCGCTGCCCGGCGGCTGTGAGCGCTGCGGGCGCGGCGCGGGGCTTT
GTGCGCTCCGCGTGTGCGCGAGGGGAGCGCGGCCGGGGGCGGTGCCCCGCGGTGCGGGGGGGCTGCGAGG
GGAACAAAGGCTGCGTGCGGGGTGTGTGCGTGGGGGGGTGAGCAGGGGGTGTGGGCGCGGCGGTCGGGCT
GTAACCCCCCCCTGCACCCCCCTCCCCGAGTTGCTGAGCACGGCCCGGCTTCGGGTGCGGGGCTCCGTGC
GGGGCGTGGCGCGGGGCTCGCCGTGCCGGGCGGGGGGTGGCGGCAGGTGGGGGTGCCGGGCGGGGCGGGG
CCGCCTCGGGCCGGGGAGGGCTCGGGGGAGGGGCGCGGCGGCCCCGGAGCGCCGGCGGCTGTCGAGGCGC
GGCGAGCCGCAGCCATTGCCTTTTATGGTAATCGTGCGAGAGGGCGCAGGGACTTCCTTTGTCCCAAATC
TGGCGGAGCCGAAATCTGGGAGGCGCCGCCGCACCCCCTCTAGCGGGCGCGGGCGAAGCGGTGCGGCGCC
GGCAGGAAGGAAATGGGCGGGGAGGGCCTTCGTGCGTCGCCGCGCCGCCGTCCCCTTCTCCATCTCCAGC
CTCGGGGCTGCCGCAGGGGGACGGCTGCCTTCGGGGGGGACGGGGCAGGGCGGGGTTCGGCTTCTGGCGT
GTGACCGGCGGCTCTAGAGCCTCTGCTAACCATGTTCATGCCTTCTTCTTTTTCCTACAGCTCCTGGGCA
ACGTGCTGGTTGTTGTGCTGTCTCATCATTTTGGCAAAGAATTCCTCGAGGAATTCACTCCTCAGGTGCA
GGCTGCCTATCAGAAGGTGGTGGCTGGTGTGGCCAATGCCCTGGCTCACAAATACCACTGAGATCTTTTT
CCCTCTGCCAAAAATTATGGGGACATCATGAAGCCCCTTGAGCATCTGACTTCTGGCTAATAAAGGAAAT
TTATTTTCATTGCAATAGTGTGTTGGAATTTTTTGTGTCTCTCACTCGGAAGGACATATGGGAGGGCAAA
TCATTTAAAACATCAGAATGAGTATTTGGTTTAGAGTTTGGCAACATATGCCATATGCTGGCTGCCATGA
ACAAAGGTGGCTATAAAGAGGTCATCAGTATATGAAACAGCCCCCTGCTGTCCATTCCTTATTCCATAGA
AAAGCCTTGACTTGAGGTTAGATTTTTTTTATATTTTGTTTTGTGTTATTTTTTTCTTTAACATCCCTAA
AATTTTCCTTACATGTTTTACTAGCCAGATTTTTCCTCCTCTCCTGACTACTCCCAGTCATAGCTGTCCC
TCTTCTCTTATGAAGATCCCTCGACCTGCAGCCCAAGCTTGGCGTAATCATGGTCATAGCTGTTTCCTGT
GTGAAATTGTTATCCGCTCACAATTCCACACAACATACGAGCCGGAAGCATAAAGTGTAAAGCCTGGGGT
GCCTAATGAGTGAGCTAACTCACATTAATTGCGTTGCGCTCACTGCCCGCTTTCCAGTCGGGAAACCTGT
CGTGCCAGCGGATCCGCATCTCAATTAGTCAGCAACCATAGTCCCGCCCCTAACTCCGCCCATCCCGCCC
CTAACTCCGCCCAGTTCCGCCCATTCTCCGCCCCATGGCTGACTAATTTTTTTTATTTATGCAGAGGCCG
AGGCCGCCTCGGCCTCTGAGCTATTCCAGAAGTAGTGAGGAGGCTTTTTTGGAGGCCTAGGCTTTTGCAA
AAAGCTAACTTGTTTATTGCAGCTTATAATGGTTACAAATAAAGCAATAGCATCACAAATTTCACAAATA
AAGCATTTTTTTCACTGCATTCTAGTTGTGGTTTGTCCAAACTCATCAATGTATCTTATCATGTCTGGAT
CCGCTGCATTAATGAATCGGCCAACGCGCGGGGAGAGGCGGTTTGCGTATTGGGCGCTCTTCCGCTTCCT
CGCTCACTGACTCGCTGCGCTCGGTCGTTCGGCTGCGGCGAGCGGTATCAGCTCACTCAAAGGCGGTAAT
ACGGTTATCCACAGAATCAGGGGATAACGCAGGAAAGAACATGTGAGCAAAAGGCCAGCAAAAGGCCAGG
AACCGTAAAAAGGCCGCGTTGCTGGCGTTTTTCCATAGGCTCCGCCCCCCTGACGAGCATCACAAAAATC
GACGCTCAAGTCAGAGGTGGCGAAACCCGACAGGACTATAAAGATACCAGGCGTTTCCCCCTGGAAGCTC
CCTCGTGCGCTCTCCTGTTCCGACCCTGCCGCTTACCGGATACCTGTCCGCCTTTCTCCCTTCGGGAAGC
GTGGCGCTTTCTCAATGCTCACGCTGTAGGTATCTCAGTTCGGTGTAGGTCGTTCGCTCCAAGCTGGGCT
GTGTGCACGAACCCCCCGTTCAGCCCGACCGCTGCGCCTTATCCGGTAACTATCGTCTTGAGTCCAACCC
GGTAAGACACGACTTATCGCCACTGGCAGCAGCCACTGGTAACAGGATTAGCAGAGCGAGGTATGTAGGC
GGTGCTACAGAGTTCTTGAAGTGGTGGCCTAACTACGGCTACACTAGAAGGACAGTATTTGGTATCTGCG
CTCTGCTGAAGCCAGTTACCTTCGGAAAAAGAGTTGGTAGCTCTTGATCCGGCAAACAAACCACCGCTGG
TAGCGGTGGTTTTTTTGTTTGCAAGCAGCAGATTACGCGCAGAAAAAAAGGATCTCAAGAAGATCCTTTG
ATCTTTTCTACGGGGTCTGACGCTCAGTGGAACGAAAACTCACGTTAAGGGATTTTGGTCATGAGATTAT
CAAAAAGGATCTTCACCTAGATCCTTTTAAATTAAAAATGAAGTTTTAAATCAATCTAAAGTATATATGA
GTAAACTTGGTCTGACAGTTACCAATGCTTAATCAGTGAGGCACCTATCTCAGCGATCTGTCTATTTCGT
TCATCCATAGTTGCCTGACTCCCCGTCGTGTAGATAACTACGATACGGGAGGGCTTACCATCTGGCCCCA
GTGCTGCAATGATACCGCGAGACCCACGCTCACCGGCTCCAGATTTATCAGCAATAAACCAGCCAGCCGG
AAGGGCCGAGCGCAGAAGTGGTCCTGCAACTTTATCCGCCTCCATCCAGTCTATTAATTGTTGCCGGGAA
GCTAGAGTAAGTAGTTCGCCAGTTAATAGTTTGCGCAACGTTGTTGCCATTGCTACAGGCATCGTGGTGT
CACGCTCGTCGTTTGGTATGGCTTCATTCAGCTCCGGTTCCCAACGATCAAGGCGAGTTACATGATCCCC
CATGTTGTGCAAAAAAGCGGTTAGCTCCTTCGGTCCTCCGATCGTTGTCAGAAGTAAGTTGGCCGCAGTG
TTATCACTCATGGTTATGGCAGCACTGCATAATTCTCTTACTGTCATGCCATCCGTAAGATGCTTTTCTG
TGACTGGTGAGTACTCAACCAAGTCATTCTGAGAATAGTGTATGCGGCGACCGAGTTGCTCTTGCCCGGC
GTCAATACGGGATAATACCGCGCCACATAGCAGAACTTTAAAAGTGCTCATCATTGGAAAACGTTCTTCG
GGGCGAAAACTCTCAAGGATCTTACCGCTGTTGAGATCCAGTTCGATGTAACCCACTCGTGCACCCAACT
GATCTTCAGCATCTTTTACTTTCACCAGCGTTTCTGGGTGAGCAAAAACAGGAAGGCAAAATGCCGCAAA
AAAGGGAATAAGGGCGACACGGAAATGTTGAATACTCATACTCTTCCTTTTTCAATATTATTGAAGCATT
TATCAGGGTTATTGTCTCATGAGCGGATACATATTTGAATGTATTTAGAAAAATAAACAAATAGGGGTTC
CGCGCACATTTCCCCGAAAAGTGCCACCTG
