>Addgene plasmid #73481 | pCAGGS-N2c(G) | addgene partial sequence | sequence record 139575 | pCAG-F 5'-GCAACGTGCTGGTTATTGTG-3'
GGTTCTTTTGTTTGTACTCCTTCTGGGTTTTTCGTTGTGTTTCGGGAAGTTCCCCATTTACACGATACCA
GACGAACTTGGTCCCTGGAGCCCTATTGACATACACCATCTCAGCTGTCCAAATAACCTGGTTGTGGAGG
ATGAAGGATGTACCAACCTGTCCGAGTTCTCCTACATGGAACTCAAAGTGGGATACATCTCAGCCATCAA
AGTGAACGGGTTCACTTGCACAGGTGTTGTGACAGAGGCAGAGACCTACACCAACTTTGTTGGTTATGTC
ACAACCACATTCAAGAGAAAGCATTTCCGCCCCACCCCAGACGCATGTAGAGCCGCGTATAACTGGAAGA
TGGCCGGTGACCCCAGATATGAAGAGTCCCTACACAATCCATACCCCGACTACCACTGGCTTCGAACTGT
AAGAACCACCAAAGAGTCCCTCATTATCATATCCCCAAGTGTGACAGATTTGGACCCATATGACAAATCC
CTTCACTCAAGGGTCTTCCCTGGCGGAAAGTGCTCAGGAATAACGGTGTCCTCTACCTACTGCTCAACTA
ACCATGATTACACCATTTGGATGCCCGAGAATCCGAGACCAAGGACACCTTGTGACATTTTTACCAATAG
CAGAGGGAAGAGAGCATCCAACGGGAACAAGACTTGCGGCTTTGTGGATGAAAGAGGCCTGTATAAGTCT
CTAAAAGGAGCATGCAGGCTCAAGTTATGTGGAGTTCTTGGACTTAGACTTATGGATGGAACATGGGTCG
CGATGCAAACATCAGATGAGACCAAATGGTGCCCTCCAGATCAGTTGGTGAATTTGCACGACT
