>Addgene plasmid #73481 | pCAGGS-N2c(G) | depositor partial sequence | sequence record 139578 | pCAGGS-N2c(G) sequence 1584 bps
AAAGCCACCATGGTTCCTCAGGTTCTTTTGTTTGTACTCCTTCTGGGTTTTTCGTTGTGTTTCGGGAAGT
TCCCCATTTACACGATACCAGACGAACTTGGTCCCTGGAGCCCTATTGACATACACCATCTCAGCTGTCC
AAATAACCTGGTTGTGGAGGATGAAGGATGTACCAACCTGTCCGAGTTCTCCTACATGGAACTCAAAGTG
GGATACATCTCAGCCATCAAAGTGAACGGGTTCACTTGCACAGGTGTTGTGACAGAGGCAGAGACCTACA
CCAACTTTGTTGGTTATGTCACAACCACATTCAAGAGAAAGCATTTCCGCCCCACCCCAGACGCATGTAG
AGCCGCGTATAACTGGAAGATGGCCGGTGACCCCAGATATGAAGAGTCCCTACACAATCCATACCCCGAC
TACCACTGGCTTCGAACTGTAAGAACCACCAAAGAGTCCCTCATTATCATATCCCCAAGTGTGACAGATT
TGGACCCATATGACAAATCCCTTCACTCAAGGGTCTTCCCTGGCGGAAAGTGCTCAGGAATAACGGTGTC
CTCTACCTACTGCTCAACTAACCATGATTACACCATTTGGATGCCCGAGAATCCGAGACCAAGGACACCT
TGTGACATTTTTACCAATAGCAGAGGGAAGAGAGCATCCAACGGGAACAAGACTTGCGGCTTTGTGGATG
AAAGAGGCCTGTATAAGTCTCTAAAAGGAGCATGCAGGCTCAAGTTATGTGGAGTTCTTGGACTTAGACT
TATGGATGGAACATGGGTCGCGATGCAAACATCAGATGAGACCAAATGGTGCCCTCCAGATCAGTTGGTG
AATTTGCACGACTTTCGCTCAGACGAGATTGAGCATCTCGTTGTGGAGGAGTTAGTCAAGAAAAGAGAGG
AATGTCTGGACGCATTAGAGTCCATCATGACCACCAAGTCAGTAAGTTTCAGACGTCTCAGTCACCTGAG
AAAACTTGTCCCAGGGTTTGGAAAAGCATATACCATATTCAACAAAACCTTGATGGAGGCTGATGCTCAC
TACAAGTCAGTCCGGACCTGGAATGAGATCATCCCCTCAAAAGGGTGTTTGAAAGTTGGAGGAAGGTGCC
ATCCTCATGTGAACGGGGTGTTTTTCAATGGTATAATATTAGGGCCTGACGACCATGTCCTAATCCCAGA
GATGCAATCATCCCTCCTCCAGCAACATATGGAGTTGTTGGAATCTTCAGTTATCCCCCTGATGCACCCC
CTGGCAGACCCTTCTACAGTTTTCAAAGAAGGTGATGAGGCTGAGGATTTTGTTGAAGTTCACCTCCCCG
ATGTGTACAAACAGATCTCAGGGGTTGACCTGGGTCTCCCGAACTGGGGAAAGTATGTATTGATGACTGC
AGGGGCCATGATTGGCCTGGTGTTGATATTTTCCCTAATGACATGGTGCAGAAGAGCCAATCGACCAGAA
TCGAAACAACGCAGTTTTGGAGGGACAGGGGGGAATGTGTCAGTCACTTCCCAAAGCGGAAAAGTCATAC
CTTCATGGGAATCATATAAGAGTGGAGGTGAGATCAGACTGTGA
