>Addgene plasmid #73481 | pCAGGS-N2c(G) | addgene partial sequence | sequence record 139579 | Bglob-pA-R 5'-ttttggcagagggaaaaaga-3'
TTATATGATTCCCATGAAGGTATGACTTTTCCGCTTTGGGAAGTGACTGACACATTCCCCCCTGTCCCTC
CAAAACTGCGTTGTTTCGATTCTGGTCGATTGGCTCTTCTGCACCATGTCATTAGGGAAAATATCAACAC
CAGGCCAATCATGGCCCCTGCAGTCATCAATACATACTTTCCCCAGTTCGGGAGACCCAGGTCAACCCCT
GAGATCTGTTTGTACACATCGGGGAGGTGAACTTCAACAAAATCCTCAGCCTCATCACCTTCTTTGAAAA
CTGTAGAAGGGTCTGCCAGGGGGTGCATCAGGGGGATAACTGAAGATTCCAACAACTCCATATGTTGCTG
GAGGAGGGATGATTGCATCTCTGGGATTAGGACATGGTCGTCAGGCCCTAATATTATACCATTGAAAAAC
ACCCCGTTCACATGAGGATGGCACCTTCCTCCAACTTTCAAACACCCTTTTGAGGGGATGATCTCATTCC
AGGTCCGGACTGACTTGTAGTGAGCATCAGCCTCCATCAAGGTTTTGTTGAATATGGTATATGCTTTTCC
AAACCCTGGGACAAGTTTTCTCAGGTGACTGAGACGTCTGAAACTTACTGACTTGGTGGTCATGATGGAC
TCTAATGCGTCCAGACATTCCTCTCTTTTCTTGACTAACTCCTCCACAACGAGATGCTCAATCTCGTCTG
AGCGAAAGTCGTGCAAATTCACCAACTGATCTGGAGGGCACCATTTGGTCTCATCTGATGTTTGCATCGC
GACCCATGTTCCATCCATAAGTCTAAGTCCAAGAACTCCACATAACTTGAGCCTGCATGCTCCTTTTAGA
GACTTATACAGGCCTCTTTCATCCACA
