[The description below was written by a language model from this plasmid's Addgene catalogue record.]
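Description:
pCAGGS-N2c(G) is a mammalian expression plasmid that carries the glycoprotein (G) gene of the rabies virus CVS-N2c strain in the pCAGGS backbone. The insert is about 1.6 kb in a backbone of roughly 4.8 kb. The plasmid is maintained in E. coli as a high-copy construct under ampicillin selection. The record provides no feature table and does not list the promoter. pCAGGS vectors, however, conventionally drive expression from the CAG promoter, a hybrid of the cytomegalovirus immediate-early enhancer and the chicken beta-actin promoter with an associated intron, followed by a rabbit beta-globin polyadenylation signal. This arrangement gives strong constitutive expression in a wide range of mammalian cells. No epitope tags, reporters, or mammalian selection markers are recorded.

The stated purpose is simply expression of the N2c glycoprotein. The rabies glycoprotein is the viral envelope protein that mediates receptor binding and entry, and it is required for spread of the virus between synaptically connected neurons. In glycoprotein-deleted rabies systems, G is supplied in trans from a separate plasmid, both to rescue and package recombinant virus in producer cells and to complement the deletion so that the virus can cross a single synapse from defined starter neurons. The associated publication concerns the CVS-N2c strain as a tracer with enhanced retrograde transsynaptic transfer and improved neuronal viability. This plasmid therefore fits as the strain-matched G helper for producing or complementing N2c-based deletion-mutant rabies vectors, although the record itself does not describe specific workflows.
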