Addgene plasmid #73481: pCAGGS-N2c(G)
Purpose: N2c Glycoprotein expression vector
Depositing lab: Thomas Jessell. Depositing organization: Columbia University. Publication: Rabies Virus CVS-N2c Strain Enhances Retrograde Synaptic Transfer and Neuronal Viability. Reardon TR, Murray AJ, Turi GF, Wirblich C, Croce KR, Schnell MJ, Jessell TM, Losonczy A. Neuron. 2016 Jan 19. pii: S0896-6273(16)00005-2. doi: 10.1016/j.neuron.2016.01.004. PubMed 26804990.
Backbone
  Vector backbone: pCAGGS
  Backbone size w/o insert (bp): 4801
  Vector type: Mammalian Expression
Growth in bacteria
  Bacterial resistance: Ampicillin, 100 μg/mL
  Growth temperature: 37°C
  Growth strain: DH5alpha
  Copy number: High Copy
Gene/Insert
  Gene/Insert name: N2c(G) (alt name: Rabies Glycoprotein)
  Species: Rabies virus
  Insert size (bp): 1575
Terms and licenses: Academic/Nonprofit Terms; Industry Terms: Not Available to Industry
How to cite: pCAGGS-N2c(G) was a gift from Thomas Jessell (Addgene plasmid # 73481 ; http://n2t.net/addgene:73481 ; RRID:Addgene_73481)
